>Addgene plasmid #75849 | TNIK gRNA (BRDN0001146045) | addgene full sequence | sequence record 184688 | Addgene Assembled Sequence
CCCGGGTGCAAAGATGGATAAAGTTTTAAACAGAGAGGAATCTTTGCAGCTAATGGACCTTCTAGGTCTT
GAAAGGAGTGGGAATTGGCTCCGGTGCCCGTCAGTGGGCAGAGCGCACATCGCCCACAGTCCCCGAGAAG
TTGGGGGGAGGGGTCGGCAATTGATCCGGTGCCTAGAGAAGGTGGCGCGGGGTAAACTGGGAAAGTGATG
TCGTGTACTGGCTCCGCCTTTTTCCCGAGGGTGGGGGAGAACCGTATATAAGTGCAGTAGTCGCCGTGAA
CGTTCTTTTTCGCAACGGGTTTGCCGCCAGAACACAGGTAAGTGCCGTGTGTGGTTCCCGCGGGCCTGGC
CTCTTTACGGGTTATGGCCCTTGCGTGCCTTGAATTACTTCCACCTGGCTGCAGTACGTGATTCTTGATC
CCGAGCTTCGGGTTGGAAGTGGGTGGGAGAGTTCGAGGCCTTGCGCTTAAGGAGCCCCTTCGCCTCGTGC
TTGAGTTGAGGCCTGGCCTGGGCGCTGGGGCCGCCGCGTGCGAATCTGGTGGCACCTTCGCGCCTGTCTC
GCTGCTTTCGATAAGTCTCTAGCCATTTAAAATTTTTGATGACCTGCTGCGACGCTTTTTTTCTGGCAAG
ATAGTCTTGTAAATGCGGGCCAAGATCTGCACACTGGTATTTCGGTTTTTGGGGCCGCGGGCGGCGACGG
GGCCCGTGCGTCCCAGCGCACATGTTCGGCGAGGCGGGGCCTGCGAGCGCGGCCACCGAGAATCGGACGG
GGGTAGTCTCAAGCTGGCCGGCCTGCTCTGGTGCCTGGCCTCGCGCCGCCGTGTATCGCCCCGCCCTGGG
CGGCAAGGCTGGCCCGGTCGGCACCAGTTGCGTGAGCGGAAAGATGGCCGCTTCCCGGCCCTGCTGCAGG
GAGCTCAAAATGGAGGACGCGGCGCTCGGGAGAGCGGGCGGGTGAGTCACCCACACAAAGGAAAAGGGCC
TTTCCGTCCTCAGCCGTCGCTTCATGTGACTCCACGGAGTACCGGGCGCCGTCCAGGCACCTCGATTAGT
TCTCGAGCTTTTGGAGTACGTCGTCTTTAGGTTGGGGGGAGGGGTTTTATGCGATGGAGTTTCCCCACAC
TGAGTGGGTGGAGACTGAAGTTAGGCCAGCTTGGCACTTGATGTAATTCTCCTTGGAATTTGCCCTTTTT
GAGTTTGGATCTTGGTTCATTCTCAAGCCTCAGACAGTGGTTCAAAGTTTTTTTCTTCCATTTCAGGTGT
CGTGACGTACGGCCACCATGACCGAGTACAAGCCCACGGTGCGCCTCGCCACCCGCGACGACGTCCCCAG
GGCCGTACGCACCCTCGCCGCCGCGTTCGCCGACTACCCCGCCACGCGCCACACCGTCGATCCGGACCGC
CACATCGAGCGGGTCACCGAGCTGCAAGAACTCTTCCTCACGCGCGTCGGGCTCGACATCGGCAAGGTGT
GGGTCGCGGACGACGGCGCCGCCGTGGCGGTCTGGACCACGCCGGAGAGCGTCGAAGCGGGGGCGGTGTT
CGCCGAGATCGGCCCGCGCATGGCCGAGTTGAGCGGTTCCCGGCTGGCCGCGCAGCAACAGATGGAAGGC
CTCCTGGCGCCGCACCGGCCCAAGGAGCCCGCGTGGTTCCTGGCCACCGTCGGAGTCTCGCCCGACCACC
AGGGCAAGGGTCTGGGCAGCGCCGTCGTGCTCCCCGGAGTGGAGGCGGCCGAGCGCGCCGGGGTGCCCGC
CTTCCTGGAGACCTCCGCGCCCCGCAACCTCCCCTTCTACGAGCGGCTCGGCTTCACCGTCACCGCCGAC
GTCGAGGTGCCCGAAGGACCGCGCACCTGGTGCATGACCCGCAAGCCCGGTGCCTGAACGCGTTAAGTCG
ACAATCAACCTCTGGATTACAAAATTTGTGAAAGATTGACTGGTATTCTTAACTATGTTGCTCCTTTTAC
GCTATGTGGATACGCTGCTTTAATGCCTTTGTATCATGCTATTGCTTCCCGTATGGCTTTCATTTTCTCC
TCCTTGTATAAATCCTGGTTGCTGTCTCTTTATGAGGAGTTGTGGCCCGTTGTCAGGCAACGTGGCGTGG
TGTGCACTGTGTTTGCTGACGCAACCCCCACTGGTTGGGGCATTGCCACCACCTGTCAGCTCCTTTCCGG
GACTTTCGCTTTCCCCCTCCCTATTGCCACGGCGGAACTCATCGCCGCCTGCCTTGCCCGCTGCTGGACA
GGGGCTCGGCTGTTGGGCACTGACAATTCCGTGGTGTTGTCGGGGAAATCATCGTCCTTTCCTTGGCTGC
TCGCCTGTGTTGCCACCTGGATTCTGCGCGGGACGTCCTTCTGCTACGTCCCTTCGGCCCTCAATCCAGC
GGACCTTCCTTCCCGCGGCCTGCTGCCGGCTCTGCGGCCTCTTCCGCGTCTTCGCCTTCGCCCTCAGACG
AGTCGGATCTCCCTTTGGGCCGCCTCCCCGCGTCGACTTTAAGACCAATGACTTACAAGGCAGCTGTAGA
TCTTAGCCACTTTTTAAAAGAAAAGGGGGGACTGGAAGGGCTAATTCACTCCCAACGAAGACAAGATCTG
CTTTTTGCTTGTACTGGGTCTCTCTGGTTAGACCAGATCTGAGCCTGGGAGCTCTCTGGCTAACTAGGGA
ACCCACTGCTTAAGCCTCAATAAAGCTTGCCTTGAGTGCTTCAAGTAGTGTGTGCCCGTCTGTTGTGTGA
CTCTGGTAACTAGAGATCCCTCAGACCCTTTTAGTCAGTGTGGAAAATCTCTAGCAGTACGTATAGTAGT
TCATGTCATCTTATTATTCAGTATTTATAACTTGCAAAGAAATGAATATCAGAGAGTGAGAGGAACTTGT
TTATTGCAGCTTATAATGGTTACAAATAAAGCAATAGCATCACAAATTTCACAAATAAAGCATTTTTTTC
ACTGCATTCTAGTTGTGGTTTGTCCAAACTCATCAATGTATCTTATCATGTCTGGCTCTAGCTATCCCGC
CCCTAACTCCGCCCATCCCGCCCCTAACTCCGCCCAGTTCCGCCCATTCTCCGCCCCATGGCTGACTAAT
TTTTTTTATTTATGCAGAGGCCGAGGCCGCCTCGGCCTCTGAGCTATTCCAGAAGTAGTGAGGAGGCTTT
TTTGGAGGCCTAGGGACGTACCCAATTCGCCCTATAGTGAGTCGTATTACGCGCGCTCACTGGCCGTCGT
TTTACAACGTCGTGACTGGGAAAACCCTGGCGTTACCCAACTTAATCGCCTTGCAGCACATCCCCCTTTC
GCCAGCTGGCGTAATAGCGAAGAGGCCCGCACCGATCGCCCTTCCCAACAGTTGCGCAGCCTGAATGGCG
AATGGG
[124 nt withheld, positions 3367-3490]
C
[91 nt withheld, positions 3492-3582]
A
[49 nt withheld, positions 3584-3632]
CCTTTGACGTTGGAGTCCACGTTCTTT
[37 nt withheld, positions 3660-3696]
ACCCTATCTCGGTCTATTCTTTTGATTTATAAGGGATTTTGCCGATTTCGGCCTATTGGTTAAAAAATGA
GCTGATTTAACAAAAATTTAACGCGAATTTTAACAAAATATTAACGCTTACAATTTAGGTGGCACTTTTC
GGGGAAATGTGCGCGGAACCCCTATTTGTTTATTTTTCTAAATACATTCAAATATGTATCCGCTCATGAG
ACAATAACCCTGATAAATGCTTCAATAATATTGAAAAAGGAAGAGTATGAGTATTCAACATTTCCGTGTC
GCCCTTATTCCCTTTTTTGCGGCATTTTGCCTTCCTGTTTTTGCTCACCCAGAAACGCTGGTGAAAGTAA
AAGATGCTGAAGATCAGTTGGGTGCACGAGTGGGTTACATCGAACTGGATCTCAACAGCGGTAAGATCCT
TGAGAGTTTTCGCCCCGAAGAACGTTTTCCAATGATGAGCACTTTTAAAGTTCTGCTATGTGGCGCGGTA
TTATCCCGTATTGACGCCGGGCAAGAGCAACTCGGTCGCCGCATACACTATTCTCAGAATGACTTGGTTG
AGTACTCACCAGTCACAGAAAAGCATCTTACGGATGGCATGACAGTAAGAGAATTATGCAGTGCTGCCAT
AACCATGAGTGATAACACTGCGGCCAACTTACTTCTGACAACGATCGGAGGACCGAAGGAGCTAACCGCT
TTTTTGCACAACATGGGGGATCATGTAACTCGCCTTGATCGTTGGGAACCGGAGCTGAATGAAGCCATAC
CAAACGACGAGCGTGACACCACGATGCCTGTAGCAATGGCAACAACGTTGCGCAAACTATTAACTGGCGA
ACTACTTACTCTAGCTTCCCGGCAACAATTAATAGACTGGATGGAGGCGGATAAAGTTGCAGGACCACTT
CTGCGCTCGGCCCTTCCGGCTGGCTGGTTTATTGCTGATAAATCTGGAGCCGGTGAGCGTGGGTCTCGCG
GTATCATTGCAGCACTGGGGCCAGATGGTAAGCCCTCCCGTATCGTAGTTATCTACACGACGGGGAGTCA
GGCAACTATGGATGAACGAAATAGACAGATCGCTGAGATAGGTGCCTCACTGATTAAGCATTGGTAACTG
TCAGACCAAGTTTACTCATATATACTTTAGATTGATTTAAAACTTCATTTTTAATTTAAAAGGATCTAGG
TGAAGATCCTTTTTGATAATCTCATGACCAAAATCCCTTAACGTGAGTTTTCGTTCCACTGAGCGTCAGA
CCCCGTAGAAAAGATCAAAGGATCTTCTTGAGATCCTTTTTTTCTGCGCGTAATCTGCTGCTTGCAAACA
AAAAAACCACCGCTACCAGCGGTGGTTTGTTTGCCGGATCAAGAGCTACCAACTCTTTTTCCGAAGGTAA
CTGGCTTCAGCAGAGCGCAGATACCAAATACTGTTCTTCTAGTGTAGCCGTAGTTAGGCCACCACTTCAA
GAACTCTGTAGCACCGCCTACATACCTCGCTCTGCTAATCCTGTTACCAGTGGCTGCTGCCAGTGGCGAT
AAGTCGTGTCTTACCGGGTTGGACTCAAGACGATAGTTACCGGATAAGGCGCAGCGGTCGGGCTGAACGG
GGGGTTCGTGCACACAGCCCAGCTTGGAGCGAACGACCTACACCGAACTGAGATACCTACAGCGTGAGCT
ATGAGAAAGCGCCACGCTTCCCGAAGGGAGAAAGGCGGACAGGTATCCGGTAAGCGGCAGGGTCGGAACA
GGAGAGCGCACGAGGGAGCTTCCAGGGGGAAACGCCTGGTATCTTTATAGTCCTGTCGGGTTTCGCCACC
TCTGACTTGAGCGTCGATTTTTGTGATGCTCGTCAGGGGGGCGGAGCCTATGGAAAAACGCCAGCAACGC
GGCCTTTTTACGGTTCCTGGCCTTTTGCTGGCCTTTTGCTCACATGTTCTTTCCTGCGTTATCCCCTGAT
TCTGTGGATAACCGTATTACCGCCTTTGAGTGAGCTGATACCGCTCGCCGCAGCCGAACGACCGAGCGCA
GCGAGTCAGTGAGCGAGGAAGCGGAAGAGCGCCCAATACGCAAACCGCCTCTCCCCGCGCGTTGGCCGAT
TCATTAATGCAGCTGGCACGACAGGTTTCCCGACTGGAAAGCGGGCAGTGAGCGCAACGCAATTAATGTG
AGTTAGCTCACTCATTAGGCACCCCAGGCTTTACACTTTATGCTTCCGGCTCGTATGTTGTGTGGAATTG
TGAGCGGATAACAATTTCACACAGGAAACAGCTATGACCATGATTACGCCAAGCGCGCAATTAACCCTCA
CTAAAGGGAACAAAAGCTGGAGCTGCAAGCTTAATGTAGTCTTATGCAATACTCTTGTAGTCTTGCAACA
TGGTAACGATGAGTTAGCAACATGCCTTACAAGGAGAGAAAAAGCACCGTGCATGCCGATTGGTGGAAGT
AAGGTGGTACGATCGTGCCTTATTAGGAAGGCAACAGACGGGTCTGACATGGATTGGACGAACCACTGAA
TTGCCGCATTGCAGAGATATTGTATTTAAGTGCCTAGCTCGATACATAAACGGGTCTCTCTGGTTAGACC
AGATCTGAGCCTGGGAGCTCTCTGGCTAACTAGGGAACCCACTGCTTAAGCCTCAATAAAGCTTGCCTTG
AGTGCTTCAAGTAGTGTGTGCCCGTCTGTTGTGTGACTCTGGTAACTAGAGATCCCTCAGACCCTTTTAG
TCAGTGTGGAAAATCTCTAGCAGTGGCGCCCGAACAGGGACTTGAAAGCGAAAGGGAAACCAGAGGAGCT
CTCTCGACGCAGGACTCGGCTTGCTGAAGCGCGCACGGCAAGAGGCGAGGGGCGGCGACTGGTGAGTACG
CCAAAAATTTTGACTAGCGGAGGCTAGAAGGAGAGAGATGGGTGCGAGAGCGTCAGTATTAAGCGGGGGA
GAATTAGATCGCGATGGGAAAAAATTCGGTTAAGGCCAGGGGGAAAGAAAAAATATAAATTAAAACATAT
AGTATGGGCAAGCAGGGAGCTAGAACGATTCGCAGTTAATCCTGGCCTGTTAGAAACATCAGAAGGCTGT
AGACAAATACTGGGACAGCTACAACCATCCCTTCAGACAGGATCAGAAGAACTTAGATCATTATATAATA
CAGTAGCAACCCTCTATTGTGTGCATCAAAGGATAGAGATAAAAGACACCAAGGAAGCTTTAGACAAGAT
AGAGGAAGAGCAAAACAAAAGTAAGACCACCGCACAGCAAGCGGCCGCTGATCTTCAGACCTGGAGGAGG
AGATATGAGGGACAATTGGAGAAGTGAATTATATAAATATAAAGTAGTAAAAATTGAACCATTAGGAGTA
GCACCCACCAAGGCAAAGAGAAGAGTGGTGCAGAGAGAAAAAAGAGCAGTGGGAATAGGAGCTTTGTTCC
TTGGGTTCTTGGGAGCAGCAGGAAGCACTATGGGCGCAGCGTCAATGACGCTGACGGTACAGGCCAGACA
ATTATTGTCTGGTATAGTGCAGCAGCAGAACAATTTGCTGAGGGCTATTGAGGCGCAACAGCATCTGTTG
CAACTCACAGTCTGGGGCATCAAGCAGCTCCAGGCAAGAATCCTGGCTGTGGAAAGATACCTAAAGGATC
AACAGCTCCTGGGGATTTGGGGTTGCTCTGGAAAACTCATTTGCACCACTGCTGTGCCTTGGAATGCTAG
TTGGAGTAATAAATCTCTGGAACAGATTTGGAATCACACGACCTGGATGGAGTGGGACAGAGAAATTAAC
AATTACACAAGCTTAATACACTCCTTAATTGAAGAATCGCAAAACCAGCAAGAAAAGAATGAACAAGAAT
TATTGGAATTAGATAAATGGGCAAGTTTGTGGAATTGGTTTAACATAACAAATTGGCTGTGGTATATAAA
ATTATTCATAATGATAGTAGGAGGCTTGGTAGGTTTAAGAATAGTTTTTGCTGTACTTTCTATAGTGAAT
AGAGTTAGGCAGGGATATTCACCATTATCGTTTCAGACCCACCTCCCAACCCCGAGGGGACCCAGAGAGG
GCCTATTTCCCATGATTCCTTCATATTTGCATATACGATACAAGGCTGTTAGAGAGATAATTAGAATTAA
TTTGACTGTAAACACAAAGATATTAGTACAAAATACGTGACGTAGAAAGTAATAATTTCTTGGGTAGTTT
GCAGTTTTAAAATTATGTTTTAAAATGGACTATCATATGCTTACCGTAACTTGAAAGTATTTCGATTTCT
TGGCTTTATATATCTTGTGGAAAGGACGAAACACCGTGCTCAGCTTGATCGAACAGGTTTTAGAGCTAGA
AATAGCAAGTTAAAATAAGGCTAGTCCGTTATCAACTTGAAAAAGTGGCACCGAGTCGGTGCTTTTTTAA
GCTTGGCGTAACTAGATCTTGAGACAAATGGCAGTATTCATCCACAATTTTAAAAGAAAAGGGGGGATTG
GGGGGTACAGTGCAGGGGAAAGAATAGTAGACATAATAGCAACAGACATACAAACTAAAGAATTACAAAA
ACAAATTACAAAAATTCAAAATTTTCGGGTTTATTACAGGGACAGCAGAGATCCACTTTGGCGCCGGCTC
GAGGGGG
Features (pLannotate 1.2.2; 29 found; start..end, strand, type, name):
     14..80      +  CDS            small t antigen (fragment): SV40 (simian virus 40) small t antigen
    106..317     +  promoter       EF-1α core promoter: core promoter for human elongation factor EF-1α
    318..1256    +  intron         EF-1α intron A: intron upstream of the start codon of human EF-1α
   1278..1877    +  CDS            PuroR (fragment): puromycin N-acetyltransferase; pac from Streptomyces; confers resistance to puromycin
   1893..2481    +  misc_feature   WPRE: woodchuck hepatitis virus posttranscriptional regulatory element
   2532..2551    +  misc_feature   cPPT/CTS (fragment): central polypurine tract and central termination sequence of HIV-1
   2553..2786    +  LTR            3' LTR (ΔU3): self-inactivating 3' long terminal repeat (LTR) from HIV-1
   2864..2985    +  polyA_signal   SV40 poly(A) signal: SV40 polyadenylation signal
   3025..3160    +  rep_origin     SV40 ori: SV40 origin of replication
   3181..3199    -  promoter       T7 promoter: promoter for bacteriophage T7 RNA polymerase
   3207..3362    +  CDS            lacZα (fragment): LacZα fragment of β-galactosidase; lacZ fragment
   3367..3795    +  rep_origin     f1 ori (sequence partly withheld): f1 bacteriophage origin of replication; arrow indicates direction of (+) strand synthesis
   3848..3952    +  promoter       AmpR promoter: bla
   3953..4813    +  CDS            AmpR: β-lactamase; bla; confers resistance to ampicillin, carbenicillin, and related antibiotics
   4984..5572    +  rep_origin     ori: high-copy-number ColE1/pMB1/pBR322/pUC origin of replication
   5755..5847    +  CDS            lacI (fragment): lac repressor; lacI; The lac repressor binds to the lac operator to inhibit transcription in E. coli. This inhibition can be relieved by adding lactose or isopropyl-β-D-thiogalactopyranoside (IPTG).
   5860..5881    +  protein_bind   CAP binding site: CAP binding activates transcription in the presence of cAMP. E. coli catabolite activator protein
   5896..5926    +  promoter       lac promoter: promoter for the E. coli lac operon
   5934..5950    +  protein_bind   lac operator: The lac repressor binds to the lac operator to inhibit transcription in E. coli. This inhibition can be relieved by adding lactose or isopropyl-β-D-thiogalactopyranoside (IPTG). lac repressor encoded by lacI
   5995..6013    +  promoter       T3 promoter: promoter for bacteriophage T3 RNA polymerase
   6041..6267    +  promoter       RSV promoter: Rous sarcoma virus enhancer/promoter
   6268..6448    +  LTR            5' LTR (truncated): truncated 5' long terminal repeat (LTR) from HIV-1
   6495..6620    +  misc_feature   HIV-1 Ψ: packaging signal of human immunodeficiency virus type 1
   6604..6967    +  CDS            HIV-1 gag (fragment): gag protein from human immunodeficiency virus 1; gag
   7113..7346    +  misc_feature   RRE: The Rev response element (RRE) of HIV-1 allows for Rev-dependent mRNA export from the nucleus to the cytoplasm.
   7723..7749    +  CDS            Rev (fragment): human immunodeficiency virus 1 (HIV-1) Rev protein; rev; enhances nuclear export of unspliced and incompletely spliced viral mRNAs
   7753..7993    +  promoter       U6 promoter: RNA polymerase III promoter for human U6 snRNA
   8023..8098    +  misc_RNA       gRNA scaffold: guide RNA scaffold for the Streptococcus pyogenes CRISPR/Cas9 system
   8154..8271    +  misc_feature   cPPT/CTS: central polypurine tract and central termination sequence of HIV-1
