[The description below was written by a language model from this plasmid's Addgene catalogue record and pLannotate feature annotations shown in this document.]
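Description:
TNIK gRNA (BRDN0001146045) is a third-generation lentiviral guide RNA plasmid built on the lentiGuide-Puro backbone, designed to direct Streptococcus pyogenes Cas9 to the human kinase gene TNIK. It is an 8.3 kb construct propagated in E. coli at high copy from a ColE1/pUC-type origin with ampicillin selection through β-lactamase. An f1 origin, an SV40 origin and leftover lac and T7/T3 promoter elements from the parental cloning vector are also annotated in the backbone.

The viral transfer region begins with an RSV promoter fused to a truncated HIV-1 5' LTR, which makes genomic RNA production Tat-independent. This is followed by the Ψ packaging signal with a gag fragment, the Rev response element for nuclear export of the unspliced genome, and a cPPT/CTS that aids nuclear import. It ends in a ΔU3 self-inactivating 3' LTR. Two expression units sit between the LTRs. A human U6 RNA polymerase III promoter drives the TNIK-specific 20-nt spacer joined to the Cas9 gRNA scaffold. Downstream, the EF-1α core promoter with its intron A drives puromycin N-acetyltransferase for selection of transduced mammalian cells. A WPRE downstream of this cassette enhances transcript stability and expression.

The plasmid does not encode Cas9, so it must be paired with a separate Cas9 vector such as lentiCas9-Blast or used in cells that already express the nuclease. According to the depositor, the guide was designed against multiple TNIK RefSeq transcript variants and belongs to a human kinome gRNA collection. It is suited to stable, puromycin-selectable knockout of TNIK in human cells.
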