Addgene plasmid #75849: TNIK gRNA (BRDN0001146045)
Purpose: 3rd generation lentiviral gRNA plasmid targeting human TNIK
Depositing lab: John Doench & David Root. Depositing organization: Broad Institute. Publication: Optimized sgRNA design to maximize activity and minimize off-target effects of CRISPR-Cas9. Doench JG, Fusi N, Sullender M, Hegde M, Vaimberg EW, Donovan KF, Smith I, Tothova Z, Wilen C, Orchard R, Virgin HW, Listgarten J, Root DE. Nat Biotechnol. 2016 Jan 18. doi: 10.1038/nbt.3437. PubMed 26780180.
Backbone
  Vector backbone: lentiGuide-Puro
  Backbone manufacturer: Zhang Lab (Addgene plasmid # 52963)
  Vector type: Mammalian Expression, Lentiviral, CRISPR
  Selectable markers: Puromycin
Growth in bacteria
  Bacterial resistance: Ampicillin, 100 μg/mL
  Growth temperature: 37°C
  Growth strain: DH5alpha
  Copy number: High Copy
Gene/Insert
  Gene/Insert name: TNIK (alt names: TNIK; NM_001161560.1)
  gRNA/shRNA sequence: TGCTCAGCTTGATCGAACAG
  Species: H. sapiens (human)
  Entrez Gene: TNIK (a.k.a. MRT54)
  Promoter: hU6
  Cloning method: Unknown
  Sequencing primers: 5′ U6-F; 3′ pS2-R
Terms and licenses: Academic/Nonprofit Terms; Industry Terms: Not Available to Industry
Depositor comments: The gRNA was designed to target the following Genbank reference sequence(s): NM_001161560.1,NM_001161561.1,NM_001161562.1,NM_001161563.1,NM_001161564.1,NM_001161565.1,NM_001161566.1,NM_015028.2. Note that this plasmid does NOT contain Cas9. It should be used in conjunction with lentiCas9-Blast (Addgene #52962) or otherwise with cell lines already expressing Cas9. Browse the full kinome gRNA library at http://www.addgene.org/pooled-library/broadgpp-human-kinome/ or visit http://www.broadinstitute.org/rnai/public/ for detailed protocols and information.
How to cite: TNIK gRNA (BRDN0001146045) was a gift from John Doench & David Root (Addgene plasmid # 75849 ; http://n2t.net/addgene:75849 ; RRID:Addgene_75849)
