>Addgene plasmid #75849 | TNIK gRNA (BRDN0001146045) | depositor partial sequence | sequence record 143309 | Target Sequence
TGCTCAGCTTGATCGAACAG
