>Addgene plasmid #75849 | TNIK gRNA (BRDN0001146045) | addgene partial sequence | sequence record 184687 | hU6-F
GTAGAAAGTAATAATTTCTTGGGTAGTTTGCAGTTTTAAAATTATGTTTTAAAATGGACTATCATATGCT
TACCGTAACTTGAAAGTATTTCGATTTCTTGGCTTTATATATCTTGTGGAAAGGACGAAACACCGTGCTC
AGCTTGATCGAACAGGTTTTAGAGCTAGAAATAGCAAGTTAAAATAAGGCTAGTCCGTTATCAACTTGAA
AAAGTGGCACCGAGTCGGTGCTTTTTTAAGCTTGGCGTAACTAGATCTTGAGACAAATGGCAGTATTCAT
CCACAATTTTAAAAGAAAAGGGGGGATTGGGGGGTACAGTGCAGGGGAAAGAATAGTAGACATAATAGCA
ACAGACATACAAACTAAAGAATTACAAAAACAAATTACAAAAATTCAAAATTTTCGGGTTTATTACAGGG
ACAGCAGAGATCCACTTTGGCGCCGGCTCGAGGGGGCCCGGGTGCAAAGATGGATAAAGTTTTAAACAGA
GAGGAATCTTTGCAGCTAATGGACCTTCTAGGTCTTGAAAGGAGTGGGAATTGGCTCCGGTGCCCGTCAG
TGGGCAGAGC
